>Addgene plasmid #187846 | ND6-L1397-N_UGI-NES_right | addgene full sequence | sequence record 375493 | Addgene NGS Result
ATATGCCAAGTACGCCCCCTATTGACGTCAATGACGGTAAATGGCCCGCCTGGCATTATGCCCAGTACAT
GACCTTATGGGACTTTCCTACTTGGCAGTACATCTACGTATTAGTCATCGCTATTACCATGGTGATGCGG
TTTTGGCAGTACATCAATGGGCGTGGATAGCGGTTTGACTCACGGGGATTTCCAAGTCTCCACCCCATTG
ACGTCAATGGGAGTTTGTTTTGGCACCAAAATCAACGGGACTTTCCAAAATGTCGTAACAACTCCGCCCC
ATTGACGCAAATGGGCGGTAGGCGTGTACGGTGGGAGGTCTATATAAGCAGAGCTGGTTTAGTGAACCGT
CAGATCCGCTAGAGATCCGCGGCCGCTAATACGACTCACTATAGGGAGAGCCGCCACCATGGCCAGCGTG
CTCACACCACTGCTGCTGAGAGGCCTGACAGGAAGCGCGCGGAGACTGCCTGTCCCCAGAGCCAAGATCC
ACAGCCTGGATTATAAGGACCACGACGGAGATTACAAAGACCACGATATCGACTACAAGGATGACGACGA
TAAGATGGACATCGCGGACCTCAGGACGCTGGGCTACAGCCAGCAACAGCAAGAGAAGATCAAGCCCAAA
GTAAGGAGCACCGTGGCCCAGCACCACGAGGCCCTGGTGGGTCACGGCTTCACCCACGCGCATATCGTTG
CTCTGAGCCAACATCCCGCAGCTCTGGGTACCGTTGCGGTGAAGTATCAGGACATGATCGCGGCACTGCC
TGAAGCTACACACGAAGCCATAGTGGGCGTTGGCAAGAGAGGTGCTGGTGCCAGAGCGCTTGAGGCACTG
TTGACGGTGGCTGGCGAGCTGAGGGGACCGCCACTGCAACTGGACACCGGCCAACTGCTGAAGATCGCCA
AGAGGGGAGGCGTGACGGCGGTGGAGGCCGTGCATGCCTGGAGGAACGCACTGACCGGCGCGCCCCTGAA
CCTGACACCAGAGCAAGTAGTGGCTATTGCAAGTAACAACGGTGGCAAACAAGCGCTGGAGACCGTGCAG
AGGCTCCTTCCGGTGCTCTGCCAAGCACACGGTCTCACTCCGGAACAGGTGGTCGCAATCGCGAGCAACA
TCGGCGGCAAGCAAGCCCTTGAGACAGTCCAAAGACTTTTGCCTGTCCTTTGTCAGGCGCATGGCCTTAC
GCCTGAGCAAGTCGTTGCGATCGCCTCCAACGGCGGCGGAAAACAGGCTTTGGAAACCGTGCAGCGGTTG
CTGCCCGTTTTGTGCCAAGCCCACGGATTGACCCCCGAACAGGTTGTAGCCATAGCTTCTAACAACGGAG
GTAAGCAGGCACTGGAAACCGTGCAGCGCCTGCTCCCAGTACTGTGTCAGGCTCATGGGCTGACACCAGA
GCAAGTAGTGGCTATTGCAAGTAACAACGGTGGCAAACAAGCGCTGGAGACCGTGCAGAGGCTCCTTCCG
GTGCTCTGCCAAGCACACGGTCTCACTCCGGAACAGGTGGTCGCAATCGCGAGCCACGACGGCGGCAAGC
AAGCCCTTGAGACAGTCCAAAGACTTTTGCCTGTCCTTTGTCAGGCGCATGGCCTTACGCCTGAGCAAGT
CGTTGCGATCGCCTCCAACGGCGGCGGAAAACAGGCTTTGGAAACCGTGCAGCGGTTGCTGCCCGTTTTG
TGCCAAGCCCACGGATTGACCCCCGAACAGGTTGTAGCCATAGCTTCTAACATCGGAGGTAAGCAGGCAC
TGGAAACCGTGCAGCGCCTGCTCCCAGTACTGTGTCAGGCTCATGGGCTCACTCCGGAACAGGTGGTCGC
AATCGCGAGCAACGGCGGCGGCAAGCAAGCCCTTGAGACAGTCCAAAGACTTTTGCCTGTCCTTTGTCAG
GCGCATGGCCTTACGCCTGAGCAAGTCGTTGCGATCGCCTCCAACGGCGGCGGAAAACAGGCTTTGGAAA
CCGTGCAGCGGTTGCTGCCCGTTTTGTGCCAAGCCCACGGATTGACCCCCGAACAGGTTGTAGCCATAGC
TTCTAACGGCGGAGGTAGACCTGCACTGGAAAGCATCGTGGCCCAGCTGAGCAGACCCGACCCTGCCCTC
GCCGCTCTGACCAACGACCACCTGGTGGCCCTGGCTTGCCTCGGGGGCAGGCCAGCTCTTGACGCCGTGA
AGAAGGGCCTTGGCGGATCCGCCATCCCCGTGAAGCGGGGCGCTACAGGCGAGACAAAAGTTTTCACCGG
CAACTCCAACAGCCCCAAGTCCCCAACCAAGGGCGGTTGTAGCGGCGGCAGCACCAACCTGAGCGACATC
ATCGAGAAGGAAACCGGCAAGCAGCTGGTGATCCAGGAGAGCATCCTGATGCTGCCTGAAGAGGTGGAAG
AAGTGATCGGCAACAAGCCTGAGAGCGACATCCTGGTGCACACCGCCTACGACGAGTCTACCGACGAGAA
CGTGATGCTGCTGACAAGCGATGCCCCTGAGTACAAGCCCTGGGCCCTGGTGATCCAAGACTCCAATGGC
GAGAACAAGATCAAGATGCTGGGATCTCTGCAGCTGCCTCCACTTGAAAGACTGACACTGTAATAGACCA
CGATCGTTATGCTGATCATACCCTAATGATCCCAGCAAGATAATGTCCTGTCTTCTAAGATGTGCATCAA
GCCTGGTACATACTGAAAACCCTATAAGGTCCTGGATAATTTTTGTTTGATTATTCATTGAAGAAACATT
TATTTTCCAATTGTGTGAAGTTTTTGACTGTTAATAAAAGAATCTGTCAACCATCAAAGTTTAAACCCGC
TGATCAGCCTCGACTGTGCCTTCTAGTTGCCAGCCATCTGTTGTTTGCCCCTCCCCCGTGCCTTCCTTGA
CCCTGGAAGGTGCCACTCCCACTGTCCTTTCCTAATAAAATGAGGAAATTGCATCGCATTGTCTGAGTAG
GTGTCATTCTATTCTGGGGGGTGGGGTGGGGCAGGACAGCAAGGGGGAGGATTGGGAAGACAATAGCAGG
CATGCTGGGGATGCGGTGGGCTCTATGGCTTCTGAGGCGGAAAGAACCAGCTGGGGCTCAATACCGTCGA
CCTCTAGCTAGAGCTTGGCGTAATCATGGTCATAGCTGTTTCCTGTGTGAAATTGTTATCCGCTCACAAT
TCCACACAACATACGAGCCGGAAGCATAAAGTGTAAAGCCTAGGGTGCCTAATGAGTGAGCTAACTCACA
TTAATTGCGTTGCGCTCACTGCCCGCTTTCCAGTCGGGAAACCTGTCGTGCCAGCTGCATTAATGAATCG
GCCAACGCGCGGGGAGAGGCGGTTTGCGTATTGGGCGCTCTTCCGCTTCCTCGCTCACTGACTCGCTGCG
CTCGGTCGTTCGGCTGCGGCGAGCGGTATCAGCTCACTCAAAGGCGGTAATACGGTTATCCACAGAATCA
GGGGATAACGCAGGAAAGAACATGTGAGCAAAAGGCCAGCAAAAGGCCAGGAACCGTAAAAAGGCCGCGT
TGCTGGCGTTTTTCCATAGGCTCCGCCCCCCTGACGAGCATCACAAAAATCGACGCTCAAGTCAGAGGTG
GCGAAACCCGACAGGACTATAAAGATACCAGGCGTTTCCCCCTGGAAGCTCCCTCGTGCGCTCTCCTGTT
CCGACCCTGCCGCTTACCGGATACCTGTCCGCCTTTCTCCCTTCGGGAAGCGTGGCGCTTTCTCATAGCT
CACGCTGTAGGTATCTCAGTTCGGTGTAGGTCGTTCGCTCCAAGCTGGGCTGTGTGCACGAACCCCCCGT
TCAGCCCGACCGCTGCGCCTTATCCGGTAACTATCGTCTTGAGTCCAACCCGGTAAGACACGACTTATCG
CCACTGGCAGCAGCCACTGGTAACAGGATTAGCAGAGCGAGGTATGTAGGCGGTGCTACAGAGTTCTTGA
AGTGGTGGCCTAACTACGGCTACACTAGAAGAACAGTATTTGGTATCTGCGCTCTGCTGAAGCCAGTTAC
CTTCGGAAAAAGAGTTGGTAGCTCTTGATCCGGCAAACAAACCACCGCTGGTAGCGGTGGTTTTTTTGTT
TGCAAGCAGCAGATTACGCGCAGAAAAAAAGGATCTCAAGAAGATCCTTTGATCTTTTCTACGGGGTCTG
ACACTCAGTGGAACGAAAACTCACGTTAAGGGATTTTGGTCATGAGATTATCAAAAAGGATCTTCACCTA
GATCCTTTTAAATTAAAAATGAAGTTTTAAATCAATCTAAAGTATATATGAGTAAACTTGGTCTGACAGT
TACCAATGCTTAATCAGTGAGGCACCTATCTCAGCGATCTGTCTATTTCGTTCATCCATAGTTGCCTGAC
TCCCCGTCGTGTAGATAACTACGATACGGGAGGGCTTACCATCTGGCCCCAGTGCTGCAATGATACCGCG
AGACCCACGCTCACCGGCTCCAGATTTATCAGCAATAAACCAGCCAGCCGGAAGGGCCGAGCGCAGAAGT
GGTCCTGCAACTTTATCCGCCTCCATCCAGTCTATTAATTGTTGCCGGGAAGCTAGAGTAAGTAGTTCGC
CAGTTAATAGTTTGCGCAACGTTGTTGCCATTGCTACAGGCATCGTGGTGTCACGCTCGTCGTTTGGTAT
GGCTTCATTCAGCTCCGGTTCCCAACGATCAAGGCGAGTTACATGATCCCCCATGTTGTGCAAAAAAGCG
GTTAGCTCCTTCGGTCCTCCGATCGTTGTCAGAAGTAAGTTGGCCGCAGTGTTATCACTCATGGTTATGG
CAGCACTGCATAATTCTCTTACTGTCATGCCATCCGTAAGATGCTTTTCTGTGACTGGTGAGTACTCAAC
CAAGTCATTCTGAGAATAGTGTATGCGGCGACCGAGTTGCTCTTGCCCGGCGTCAATACGGGATAATACC
GCGCCACATAGCAGAACTTTAAAAGTGCTCATCATTGGAAAACGTTCTTCGGGGCGAAAACTCTCAAGGA
TCTTACCGCTGTTGAGATCCAGTTCGATGTAACCCACTCGTGCACCCAACTGATCTTCAGCATCTTTTAC
TTTCACCAGCGTTTCTGGGTGAGCAAAAACAGGAAGGCAAAATGCCGCAAAAAAGGGAATAAGGGCGACA
CGGAAATGTTGAATACTCATACTCTTCCTTTTTCAATATTATTGAAGCATTTATCAGGGTTATTGTCTCA
TGAGCGGATACATATTTGAATGTATTTAGAAAAATAAACAAATAGGGGTTCCGCGCACATTTCCCCGAAA
AGTGCCACCTGACGTCGACGGATCGGGAGATCGATCTCCCGATCCCCTAGGGTCGACTCTCAGTACAATC
TGCTCTGATGCCGCATAGTTAAGCCAGTATCTGCTCCCTGCTTGTGTGTTGGAGGTCGCTGAGTAGTGCG
CGAGCAAAATTTAAGCTACAACAAGGCAAGGCTTGACCGACAATTGCATGAAGAATCTGCTTAGGGTTAG
GCGTTTTGCGCTGCTTCGCGATGTACGGGCCAGATATACGCGTTGACATTGATTATTGACTAGTTATTAA
TAGTAATCAATTACGGGGTCATTAGTTCATAGCCCATATATGGAGTTCCGCGTTACATAACTTACGGTAA
ATGGCCCGCCTGGCTGACCGCCCAACGACCCCCGCCCATTGACGTCAATAATGACGTATGTTCCCATAGT
AACGCCAATAGGGACTTTCCATTGACGTCAATGGGTGGAGTATTTACGGTAAACTGCCCACTTGGCAGTA
CATCAAGTGTATC
Features (pLannotate 1.2.2; 18 found; start..end, strand, type, name):
    132..335     +  promoter       CMV promoter: human cytomegalovirus (CMV) immediate early promoter
    377..395     +  promoter       T7 promoter: promoter for bacteriophage T7 RNA polymerase
    415..498     +  CDS            COX8A (fragment): COX8A_HUMAN - Also known as COX8, COX8L. Experimental evidence at protein level: Swiss-Prot protein existence level 1. Component of the cytochrome c oxidase, the last enzyme in the mitochondrial electron transport chain which drives oxidative phosphorylation. The respiratory chain contains 3 multisubunit complexes succinate dehydrogenase (complex II, CII), ubiquinol- cytochrome c oxidoreductase (cytochrome b-c1 complex, complex III, CIII) and cytochrome c oxidase (complex IV, CIV), that cooperate to transfer electrons derived from NADH and succinate to molecular oxygen, creating an electrochem
    538..564     +  CDS            3xFLAG (fragment): three tandem FLAG® epitope tags
    577..1083    +  CDS            avrBs3 (fragment): AVRB3_XANEU - Experimental evidence at protein level: Swiss-Prot protein existence level 1. Avirulence protein. Acts as a transcription factor in C.annuum plants. In susceptible plants lacking the Bs3 resistance gene induces expression of a number of genes, including genes homologous to a family of auxin-induced genes, alpha-expansin genes, pectate lyase, anthocyanidin glucoside rhamnosyl transferase and at least one transcription factor, UPA20. Their expression leads to plant hypertrophy in mesophyll cells, probably mainly mediated by UPA20 (PubMed:17962565). In resistant plants induces the h
   2062..2208    +  CDS            avrBs3 (fragment): AVRB3_XANEU - Experimental evidence at protein level: Swiss-Prot protein existence level 1. Avirulence protein. Acts as a transcription factor in C.annuum plants. In susceptible plants lacking the Bs3 resistance gene induces expression of a number of genes, including genes homologous to a family of auxin-induced genes, alpha-expansin genes, pectate lyase, anthocyanidin glucoside rhamnosyl transferase and at least one transcription factor, UPA20. Their expression leads to plant hypertrophy in mesophyll cells, probably mainly mediated by UPA20 (PubMed:17962565). In resistant plants induces the h
   2293..2541    +  CDS            UGI: UNGI_BPPB2 - Experimental evidence at protein level: Swiss-Prot protein existence level 1. This protein binds specifically and reversibly to the host uracil-DNA glycosylase, preventing removal of uracil residues from PBS2 DNA by the host uracil-excision repair system. From Bacillus phage PBS2 (Bacteriophage PBS2).
   2814..3038    +  polyA_signal   bGH poly(A) signal: bovine growth hormone polyadenylation signal
   3042..3063    +  promoter       SV40 promoter (fragment): SV40 enhancer and early promoter
   3133..3149    -  protein_bind   lac operator: The lac repressor binds to the lac operator to inhibit transcription in E. coli. This inhibition can be relieved by adding lactose or isopropyl-β-D-thiogalactopyranoside (IPTG). lac repressor encoded by lacI
   3157..3187    -  promoter       lac promoter: promoter for the E. coli lac operon
   3202..3223    -  protein_bind   CAP binding site: CAP binding activates transcription in the presence of cAMP. E. coli catabolite activator protein
   3236..3328    -  CDS            lacI (fragment): lac repressor; lacI; The lac repressor binds to the lac operator to inhibit transcription in E. coli. This inhibition can be relieved by adding lactose or isopropyl-β-D-thiogalactopyranoside (IPTG).
   3511..4099    -  rep_origin     ori: high-copy-number ColE1/pMB1/pBR322/pUC origin of replication
   4270..5130    -  CDS            AmpR: β-lactamase; bla; confers resistance to ampicillin, carbenicillin, and related antibiotics
   5131..5235    -  promoter       AmpR promoter: bla
   5306..5350    -  misc_feature   bom (fragment): basis of mobility region from pBR322
   5505..131     +  enhancer       CMV enhancer (across the origin): human cytomegalovirus immediate early enhancer
