[The description below was written by a language model from this plasmid's Addgene catalogue record and pLannotate feature annotations shown in this document.]
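Description:
ND6-L1397-N_UGI-NES_right is a mammalian expression plasmid on a pCMV backbone that encodes the right-hand half of a split, TALE-guided mitochondrial cytosine base editor (DdCBE-type) directed at the mitochondrial ND6 gene. It is propagated in E. coli through a high-copy ColE1/pUC-type origin and selected with ampicillin via the β-lactamase gene. Remnants of lac regulatory sequences, a pBR322 bom fragment and a small SV40 promoter fragment are backbone leftovers, and no mammalian selection marker is annotated.

The CMV enhancer and promoter drive expression, with a T7 promoter just upstream of the coding region and a bGH polyadenylation signal downstream. According to the record, the open reading frame comprises a COX8A mitochondrial targeting sequence, a 3xFLAG epitope for detection, the right-side ND6 TALE DNA-binding array, a DddA split half at the G1397 position, a uracil glycosylase inhibitor (UGI), a nuclear export signal (NES), and the ATP5B 3'UTR. The feature table supports this layout. It detects the COX8A, FLAG and UGI segments, plus avrBs3-like fragments that correspond to the TALE N- and C-terminal flanks. The repeat array, the DddA fragment, the NES and the 3'UTR lie in unannotated gaps. The plasmid name refers to "1397-N" whereas the insert field lists the DddA-C half, and the record does not resolve this discrepancy.

On its own a DddA half is inactive. Co-expression with the matching left-side construct brings the two halves together on adjacent TALE target sites, reconstituting deaminase activity for C-to-T editing, while UGI blocks excision of the uracil intermediate. The added NES presumably serves to limit nuclear residence of the protein, consistent with the associated study of nuclear off-target mutations caused by mitochondrial base editors.
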