Addgene plasmid #187846: ND6-L1397-N_UGI-NES_right
Purpose: expresses the right-side half ND6-UGI-NES in mammalian cells
Depositing lab: Chengqi Yi. Depositing organization: Peking University. Publication: Mitochondrial base editor induces substantial nuclear off-target mutations. Lei Z, Meng H, Liu L, Zhao H, Rao X, Yan Y, Wu H, Liu M, He A, Yi C. Nature. 2022 May 12. pii: 10.1038/s41586-022-04836-5. doi: 10.1038/s41586-022-04836-5. PubMed 35551512.
Backbone
  Vector backbone: pCMV
  Vector type: Mammalian Expression
Growth in bacteria
  Bacterial resistance: Ampicillin, 100 μg/mL
  Growth temperature: 37°C
  Growth strain: DH5alpha
  Copy number: Unknown
Gene/Insert
  Gene/Insert name: COX8A MTS–3xFLAG–ND6 right TALE–G1397 DddA-C–UGI–NES–ATP5B 3'UTR
Terms and licenses: Academic/Nonprofit Terms; Industry Terms: Not Available to Industry
How to cite: ND6-L1397-N_UGI-NES_right was a gift from Chengqi Yi (Addgene plasmid # 187846 ; http://n2t.net/addgene:187846 ; RRID:Addgene_187846)
